>Addgene plasmid #172089 | EIF2B3-S369fs | depositor full sequence | sequence record 333676 | Full Sequence
ATGGAATTTCAAGCAGTAGTGATGGCAGTAGGTGGAGGATCTCGGATGACAGACCTAACTTCCAGCATTC
CCAAACCTCTGCTTCCAGTTGGGAACAAACCTTTAATTTGGTACCCATTGAACCTGCTTGAGCGTGTTGG
ATTTGAAGAAGTCATTGTGGTTACAACCAGGGATGTTCAAAAGGCTCTATGTGCAGAATTCAAGATGAAA
ATGAAGCCAGATATTGTGTGTATTCCTGATGATGCTGACATGGGAACTGCAGATTCTTTGCGCTACATAT
ATCCAAAACTTAAGACAGATGTGCTGGTGCTGAGCTGTGATCTGATAACAGACGTTGCCTTACATGAGGT
TGTGGACCTGTTTAGAGCTTATGATGCATCACTTGCTATGTTGATGAGAAAAGGCCAAGATAGCATAGAA
CCTGTTCCCGGTCAAAAGGGGAAAAAAAAAGCAGTGGAGCAGCGTGACTTCATTGGAGTGGACAGCACAG
GAAAGAGGCTGCTCTTCATGGCTAATGAAGCAGACTTGGATGAAGAGCTGGTCATTAAGGGATCCATCCT
ACAGAAGCATCCTAGAATACGTTTCCACACGGGTCTTGTGGATGCCCACCTCTACTGTTTGAAAAAATAC
ATCGTGGACTTCCTAATGGAAAATGGGTCAATAACTTCTATCCGGAGTGAACTGATTCCATATTTAGTGA
GAAAACAGTTTTCCTCAGCTTCCTCACAACAGGGACAAGAAGAAAAAGAGGAGGATCTAAAGAAAAAGGA
GCTGAAGTCCTTAGATATCTACAGTTTTATAAAAGAAGCCAATACACTGAACCTGGCTCCCTATGATGCC
TGCTGGAATGCCTGTCGAGGAGACAGGTGGGAAGACTTGTCCAGATCACAGGTGCGCTGCTATGTCCACA
TCATGAAAGAGGGGCTCTGCTCTCGAGTGAGCACACTGGGACTCTACATGGAAGCAAACAGACAGGTGCC
CAAATTGCTGTCTGCTCTCTGTCCAGAAGAACCACCAGTCCATTCGTCAGCCCAGATTGTCAGCAAACAC
CTGGTTGGAGTTGACAGCCTCATTGGGCCAGAGACACAGATTGGAGAGAAGTCATCGCTCAGTCATTGGC
TCATCCTGTCTCATAAAAGATAGAGTGACTATTACCAATTGCCTTCTCATGAACTCAGTCACTGTGGAGG
AAGGAAGCAATATCCAAGGCAGTGTCATCTGCAACAATGCTGTGATCGAGAAGGGTGCAGACATCAAGGA
CTGCTTGATTGGAAGTGGCCAGAGGATTGAAGCCAAAGCTAAACGAGTGAATGAGGTGATCGTGGGGAAT
GACCAGCTCATGGAGATCTGA
