[The description below was written by a language model from this plasmid's Addgene catalogue record.]
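Description:
EIF2B3-S369fs is a pCS2+-based plasmid carrying a mutant human EIF2B3 cDNA, which encodes the gamma subunit of the translation initiation factor eIF2B. The insert of about 1.4 kb sits in a backbone of about 4 kb, cloned by restriction enzymes between ClaI (5′) and XbaI (3′) sites. It carries an eight-nucleotide deletion, c.1106_1113del, which, as the construct name indicates, produces a frameshift beginning at serine 369. The plasmid is catalogued as a mammalian expression vector with a CMV promoter driving the insert. It is maintained in E. coli as a high-copy plasmid under ampicillin selection. No feature table is provided, so other backbone elements, such as the origin of replication or polyadenylation signal, are not documented in the record, and no epitope tags or reporters are listed.

The stated purpose is in vitro transcription for rescue experiments. The pCS2+ backbone is generally used in this dual way. Its CMV promoter permits direct expression in vertebrate cells, and a phage polymerase promoter upstream of the cloning site allows synthesis of mRNA for embryo microinjection. This fits the SP6 and T3 sequencing primers listed as flanking the insert, although the record does not say which polymerase is used for transcription. The associated work concerns zebrafish eif2b3 mutants that model vanishing white matter disease and the validation of novel disease alleles. The construct therefore likely supplies mRNA for the human frameshift variant, so that its ability to rescue the mutant phenotype can be tested, presumably against wild-type EIF2B3.
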