Addgene plasmid #172089: EIF2B3-S369fs
Purpose: In vitro transcription for rescue experiments
Depositing lab: Cheol-Hee Kim. Depositing organization: Chungnam National University. Publication: Eif2b3 mutants recapitulate phenotypes of vanishing white matter disease and validate novel disease alleles in zebrafish. Lee YR, Kim SH, Ben-Mahmoud A, Kim OH, Choi TI, Lee KH, Ku B, Eum J, Kee Y, Lee S, Cha J, Won D, Lee ST, Choi JR, Lee JS, Kim HD, Kim HG, Bonkowsky JL, Kang HC, Kim CH. Hum Mol Genet. 2021 Apr 27;30(5):331-342. doi: 10.1093/hmg/ddab033. PubMed 33517449.
Backbone
  Vector backbone: pCS2+
  Backbone size w/o insert (bp): 4000
  Vector type: Mammalian Expression
Growth in bacteria
  Bacterial resistance: Ampicillin, 100 μg/mL
  Growth temperature: 37°C
  Growth strain: DH5alpha
  Copy number: High Copy
Gene/Insert
  Gene/Insert name: EIF2B3
  Species: H. sapiens (human)
  Insert size (bp): 1400
  Mutation: c.1106_1113del
  Entrez Gene: EIF2B3 (a.k.a. EIF-2B, EIF2Bgamma)
  Promoter: CMV
  Cloning method: Restriction Enzyme; 5′ cloning site ClaI (unknown if destroyed); 3′ cloning site XbaI (unknown if destroyed)
  Sequencing primers: 5′ SP6; 3′ T3
Terms and licenses: Academic/Nonprofit Terms; Industry Terms: Not Available to Industry
How to cite: EIF2B3-S369fs was a gift from Cheol-Hee Kim (Addgene plasmid # 172089 ; http://n2t.net/addgene:172089 ; RRID:Addgene_172089)
